>Addgene plasmid #185179 | pST_CAHS3_HYPDU (pBS0333) | addgene full sequence | sequence record 366758 | Addgene NGS Result
GGATCGGGAGATCTCCCGATCCCCTATGGTGCACTCTCAGTACAATCTGCTCTGATGCCGCATAGTTAAG
CCAGTATCTGCTCCCTGCTTGTGTGTTGGAGGTCGCTGAGTAGTGCGCGAGCAAAATTTAAGCTACAACA
AGGCAAGGCTTGACCGACAATTGCATGAAGAATCTGCTTAGGGTTAGGCGTTTTGCGCTGCTTCGCGATG
TACGGGCCAGATATACGCGTTGACATTGATTATTGACTAGTTATTAATAGTAATCAATTACGGGGTCATT
AGTTCATAGCCCATATATGGAGTTCCGCGTTACATAACTTACGGTAAATGGCCCGCCTGGCTGACCGCCC
AACGACCCCCGCCCATTGACGTCAATAATGACGTATGTTCCCATAGTAACGCCAATAGGGACTTTCCATT
GACGTCAATGGGTGGAGTATTTACGGTAAACTGCCCACTTGGCAGTACATCAAGTGTATCATATGCCAAG
TACGCCCCCTATTGACGTCAATGACGGTAAATGGCCCGCCTGGCATTATGCCCAGTACATGACCTTATGG
GACTTTCCTACTTGGCAGTACATCTACGTATTAGTCATCGCTATTACCATGGTGATGCGGTTTTGGCAGT
ACATCAATGGGCGTGGATAGCGGTTTGACTCACGGGGATTTCCAAGTCTCCACCCCATTGACGTCAATGG
GAGTTTGTTTTGGCACCAAAATCAACGGGACTTTCCAAAATGTCGTAACAACTCCGCCCCATTGACGCAA
ATGGGCGGTAGGCGTGTACGGTGGGAGGTCTATATAAGCAGAGCTCTCTGGCTAACTAGAGAACCCACTG
CTTACTGGCTTATCGAAATTAATACGACTCACTATAGGGAGACCCAAGCTGGCTAGCCACCATGTCCAAC
TACCAGCAGGAGTCCAGCTACCAGTACTCCGACAGAAGCAACAACGGCCAGCAGCAGGAGCAGCAGGAGA
AGAAGGAGGTGGAGCACAGCAGCTACACCCACACCGACGTGAAAGTGAATATGCCTAACCTGATTGCTCC
CTTCATCTCTTCCTCTGCCGGCCTGGCCCAGGAGCTGGTGGGAGAGGGGTTCCAGGCCAGCGTGAGCCGC
ATCACCGGAGCCTCCGGCGAGCTGACCGTGATCGATACCGAGGCCGAGACTGAGGAGGCCCGGAGGGATA
TGGAGGCTAAGGCCCGGGAGCAGGAGCTGCTGAGCCGCCAGTTTGAGAAGGAGCTGGAGCGCAAGACAGA
GGCTTATAGGAAACAGCAGGAGGTGGAGACCGAGAAGATCAGAAAGGAGCTGGAGAAGCAGCACCTGAGG
GACGTGGAGTTCAGAAAGGAGCTGATGGAGCAGACCATCGAGAACCAGAAGAGACAGATCGACCTCGAGG
CCAGATACGCCAAGAAGGAGCTGGAGAGAGAGAGAAACAAGGTGAAGAGGGTCCTGGAGAGAAGCAAATT
CCACACCGACATCCAGGTGAATATGGAGGCTGCTGCCGGCTCTACCCACTCTGGAAGCAGCAGCGTGGCC
GTGAGCGAGAGCGAAAAGTTCCAGACCAACAACTGAGGATCTGGGGACTACAAGGACGACGACGACAAGT
GAACCCGCTGATCAGCCTCGACTGTGCCTTCTAGTTGCCAGCCATCTGTTGTTTGCCCCTCCCCCGTGCC
TTCCTTGACCCTGGAAGGTGCCACTCCCACTGTCCTTTCCTAATAAAATGAGGAAATTGCATCGCATTGT
CTGAGTAGGTGTCATTCTATTCTGGGGGGTGGGGTGGGGCAGGACAGCAAGGGGGAGGATTGGGAAGACA
ATAGCAGGCATGCTGGGGATGCGGTGGGCTCTATGGCTTCTGAGGCGGAAAGAACCAGCTGGGGCTCTAG
GGGGTATCCCC
[124 nt withheld, positions 1902-2025]
C
[91 nt withheld, positions 2027-2117]
A
[49 nt withheld, positions 2119-2167]
CCTTTGACGTTGGAGTCCACGTTCTTT
[37 nt withheld, positions 2195-2231]
ACCCTATCTCGGTCTATTCTTTTGATTTATAAGGGATTTTGCCGATTTCGGCCTATTGGTTAAAAAATGA
GCTGATTTAACAAAAATTTAACGCGAATTAATTCTGTGGAATGTGTGTCAGTTAGGGTGTGGAAAGTCCC
CAGGCTCCCCAGCAGGCAGAAGTATGCAAAGCATGCATCTCAATTAGTCAGCAACCAGGTGTGGAAAGTC
CCCAGGCTCCCCAGCAGGCAGAAGTATGCAAAGCATGCATCTCAATTAGTCAGCAACCATAGTCCCGCCC
CTAACTCCGCCCATCCCGCCCCTAACTCCGCCCAGTTCCGCCCATTCTCCGCCCCATGGCTGACTAATTT
TTTTTATTTATGCAGAGGCCGAGGCCGCCTCTGCCTCTGAGCTATTCCAGAAGTAGTGAGGAGGCTTTTT
TGGAGGCCTAGGCTTTTGCAAAAAGCTCCCGGGAGCTTGTATATCCATTTTCGGATCTGATCAGCACGTG
TTGACAATTAATCATCGGCATAGTATATCGGCATAGTATAATACGACAAGGTGAGGAACTAAACCATGGC
CAAGTTGACCAGTGCCGTTCCGGTGCTCACCGCGCGCGACGTCGCCGGAGCGGTCGAGTTCTGGACCGAC
CGGCTCGGGTTCTCCCGGGACTTCGTGGAGGACGACTTCGCCGGTGTGGTCCGGGACGACGTGACCCTGT
TCATCAGCGCGGTCCAGGACCAGGTGGTGCCGGACAACACCCTGGCCTGGGTGTGGGTGCGCGGCCTGGA
CGAGCTGTACGCCGAGTGGTCGGAGGTCGTGTCCACGAACTTCCGGGACGCCTCCGGGCCGGCCATGACC
GAGATCGGCGAGCAGCCGTGGGGGCGGGAGTTCGCCCTGCGCGACCCGGCCGGCAACTGCGTGCACTTCG
TGGCCGAGGAGCAGGACTGACACGTGCTACGAGATTTCGATTCCACCGCCGCCTTCTATGAAAGGTTGGG
CTTCGGAATCGTTTTCCGGGACGCCGGCTGGATGATCCTCCAGCGCGGGGATCTCATGCTGGAGTTCTTC
GCCCACCCCAACTTGTTTATTGCAGCTTATAATGGTTACAAATAAAGCAATAGCATCACAAATTTCACAA
ATAAAGCATTTTTTTCACTGCATTCTAGTTGTGGTTTGTCCAAACTCATCAATGTATCTTATCATGTCTG
TATACCGTCGACCTCTAGCTAGAGCTTGGCGTAATCATGGTCATAGCTGTTTCCTGTGTGAAATTGTTAT
CCGCTCACAATTCCACACAACATACGAGCCGGAAGCATAAAGTGTAAAGCCTGGGGTGCCTAATGAGTGA
GCTAACTTACATTAATTGCGTTGCGCTCACTGCCCGCTTTCCAGTCGGGAAACCTGTCGTGCCAGCTGCA
TTAATGAATCGGCCAACGCGCGGGGAGAGGCGGTTTGCGTATTGGGCGCTCTTCCGCTTCCTCGCTCACT
GACTCGCTGCGCTCGGTCGTTCGGCTGCGGCGAGCGGTATCAGCTCACTCAAAGGCGGTAATACGGTTAT
CCACAGAATCAGGGGATAACGCAGGAAAGAACATGTGAGCAAAAGGCCAGCAAAAGGCCAGGAACCGTAA
AAAGGCCGCGTTGCTGGCGTTTTTCCATAGGCTCCGCCCCCCTGACGAGCATCACAAAAATCGACGCTCA
AGTCAGAGGTGGCGAAACCCGACAGGACTATAAAGATACCAGGCGTTTCCCCCTGGAAGCTCCCTCGTGC
GCTCTCCTGTTCCGACCCTGCCGCTTACCGGATACCTGTCCGCCTTTCTCCCTTCGGGAAGCGTGGCGCT
TTCTCATAGCTCACGCTGTAGGTATCTCAGTTCGGTGTAGGTCGTTCGCTCCAAGCTGGGCTGTGTGCAC
GAACCCCCCGTTCAGCCCGACCGCTGCGCCTTATCCGGTAACTATCGTCTTGAGTCCAACCCGGTAAGAC
ACGACTTATCGCCACTGGCAGCAGCCACTGGTAACAGGATTAGCAGAGCGAGGTATGTAGGCGGTGCTAC
AGAGTTCTTGAAGTGGTGGCCTAACTACGGCTACACTAGAAGAACAGTATTTGGTATCTGCGCTCTGCTG
AAGCCAGTTACCTTCGGAAAAAGAGTTGGTAGCTCTTGATCCGGCAAACAAACCACCGCTGGTAGCGGTG
GTTTTTTTGTTTGCAAGCAGCAGATTACGCGCAGAAAAAAAGGATCTCAAGAAGATCCTTTGATCTTTTC
TACGGGGTCTGACGCTCAGTGGAACGAAAACTCACGTTAAGGGATTTTGGTCATGAGATTATCAAAAAGG
ATCTTCACCTAGATCCTTTTAAATTAAAAATGAAGTTTTAAATCAATCTAAAGTATATATGAGTAAACTT
GGTCTGACAGTTACCAATGCTTAATCAGTGAGGCACCTATCTCAGCGATCTGTCTATTTCGTTCATCCAT
AGTTGCCTGACTCCCCGTCGTGTAGATAACTACGATACGGGAGGGCTTACCATCTGGCCCCAGTGCTGCA
ATGATACCGCGAGACCCACGCTCACCGGCTCCAGATTTATCAGCAATAAACCAGCCAGCCGGAAGGGCCG
AGCGCAGAAGTGGTCCTGCAACTTTATCCGCCTCCATCCAGTCTATTAATTGTTGCCGGGAAGCTAGAGT
AAGTAGTTCGCCAGTTAATAGTTTGCGCAACGTTGTTGCCATTGCTACAGGCATCGTGGTGTCACGCTCG
TCGTTTGGTATGGCTTCATTCAGCTCCGGTTCCCAACGATCAAGGCGAGTTACATGATCCCCCATGTTGT
GCAAAAAAGCGGTTAGCTCCTTCGGTCCTCCGATCGTTGTCAGAAGTAAGTTGGCCGCAGTGTTATCACT
CATGGTTATGGCAGCACTGCATAATTCTCTTACTGTCATGCCATCCGTAAGATGCTTTTCTGTGACTGGT
GAGTACTCAACCAAGTCATTCTGAGAATAGTGTATGCGGCGACCGAGTTGCTCTTGCCCGGCGTCAATAC
GGGATAATACCGCGCCACATAGCAGAACTTTAAAAGTGCTCATCATTGGAAAACGTTCTTCGGGGCGAAA
ACTCTCAAGGATCTTACCGCTGTTGAGATCCAGTTCGATGTAACCCACTCGTGCACCCAACTGATCTTCA
GCATCTTTTACTTTCACCAGCGTTTCTGGGTGAGCAAAAACAGGAAGGCAAAATGCCGCAAAAAAGGGAA
TAAGGGCGACACGGAAATGTTGAATACTCATACTCTTCCTTTTTCAATATTATTGAAGCATTTATCAGGG
TTATTGTCTCATGAGCGGATACATATTTGAATGTATTTAGAAAAATAAACAAATAGGGGTTCCGCGCACA
TTTCCCCGAAAAGTGCCACCTGACGTCGAC
Features (pLannotate 1.2.2; 22 found; start..end, strand, type, name):
     25..77      -  misc_feature   bom (fragment): basis of mobility region from pBR322
    232..611     +  enhancer       CMV enhancer: human cytomegalovirus immediate early enhancer
    612..815     +  promoter       CMV promoter: human cytomegalovirus (CMV) immediate early promoter
    811..844     +  LTR            5' LTR (truncated) (fragment): truncated 5' long terminal repeat (LTR) from HIV-1
    860..878     +  promoter       T7 promoter: promoter for bacteriophage T7 RNA polymerase
    902..1573    +  CDS            CAHS 77580: CAHS3_HYPDU - Experimental evidence at transcript level: Swiss-Prot protein existence level 2. Cytosolic heat soluble protein acting as a molecular shield in water-deficient condition (PubMed:28306513). Tardigrade-specific intrinsically disordered proteins (TDPs) are essential for desiccation tolerance by forming non-crystalline amorphous solids upon desiccation, and this vitrified state mirrors their protective capabilities (PubMed:28306513). From Hypsibius dujardini (Water bear) (Macrobiotus dujardini).
   1589..1609    +  CDS            FLAG (fragment): FLAG® epitope tag, followed by an enterokinase cleavage site
   1632..1856    +  polyA_signal   bGH poly(A) signal: bovine growth hormone polyadenylation signal
   1860..1881    +  promoter       SV40 promoter (fragment): SV40 enhancer and early promoter
   1902..2330    +  rep_origin     f1 ori (sequence partly withheld): f1 bacteriophage origin of replication; arrow indicates direction of (+) strand synthesis
   2344..2673    +  promoter       SV40 promoter: SV40 enhancer and early promoter
   2721..2768    +  promoter       EM7 promoter: synthetic bacterial promoter&nbsp
   2787..3161    +  CDS            BleoR: antibiotic-binding protein; Sh ble from Streptoalloteichus hindustanus; confers resistance to bleomycin, phleomycin, and Zeocin™
   3171..3296    +  CDS            ble (fragment): BLE_KLEPN - Experimental evidence at protein level: Swiss-Prot protein existence level 1. Binding protein with a strong affinity to the bleomycin family of antibiotics. Binds to CL990; an antimitotic-antibiotic compound. From Klebsiella pneumoniae.
   3291..3412    +  polyA_signal   SV40 poly(A) signal: SV40 polyadenylation signal
   3485..3501    -  protein_bind   lac operator: The lac repressor binds to the lac operator to inhibit transcription in E. coli. This inhibition can be relieved by adding lactose or isopropyl-β-D-thiogalactopyranoside (IPTG). lac repressor encoded by lacI
   3509..3539    -  promoter       lac promoter: promoter for the E. coli lac operon
   3554..3575    -  protein_bind   CAP binding site: CAP binding activates transcription in the presence of cAMP. E. coli catabolite activator protein
   3588..3680    -  CDS            lacI (fragment): lac repressor; lacI; The lac repressor binds to the lac operator to inhibit transcription in E. coli. This inhibition can be relieved by adding lactose or isopropyl-β-D-thiogalactopyranoside (IPTG).
   3863..4451    -  rep_origin     ori: high-copy-number ColE1/pMB1/pBR322/pUC origin of replication
   4622..5482    -  CDS            AmpR: β-lactamase; bla; confers resistance to ampicillin, carbenicillin, and related antibiotics
   5483..5587    -  promoter       AmpR promoter: bla
