[The description below was written by a language model from this plasmid's Addgene catalogue record and pLannotate feature annotations shown in this document.]
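Description:
pST_CAHS3_HYPDU (pBS0333) is a mammalian expression plasmid of about 5.6 kb, built on a backbone recorded as YK 02, that drives production of the tardigrade protein CAHS3 from Hypsibius dujardini. It is maintained in E. coli through a high-copy ColE1/pUC-type origin and selected with ampicillin via the bla gene and its native promoter. An f1 origin is also present, along with leftover lac promoter/operator and bom fragments typical of pUC-derived backbones.

The payload sits downstream of the human CMV immediate-early enhancer and promoter, with a T7 promoter between the CMV promoter and the coding region. The CAHS3 open reading frame (insert listed as 711 bp, assembled by Gibson cloning) is followed by a sequence annotated as a partial FLAG epitope, which suggests a C-terminal tag for detection, and transcription ends at the bovine growth hormone polyadenylation signal. A second cassette uses the SV40 early promoter and the bacterial EM7 promoter to express the Sh ble gene with an SV40 poly(A) signal, giving Zeocin/bleomycin-family resistance that could be used for selection in mammalian cells or bacteria. The short hits annotated as a truncated HIV-1 LTR, an extra SV40 promoter fragment and a Klebsiella ble fragment are probably automated-annotation artefacts rather than functional elements.

CAHS proteins are cytosolic, heat-soluble, intrinsically disordered proteins linked to desiccation tolerance in tardigrades. This construct was used to test such proteins in human cells, where the depositors report it as one of the best performers at protecting against apoptosis in their assay, with pSecTag2 B as the negative control.
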