Addgene plasmid #185179: pST_CAHS3_HYPDU (pBS0333)
Purpose: For the mammalian expression of the tardigrade protein CAHS3_HYPDU. This is one of the top performing targets in our apoptosis assay (it protected from apoptosis).
Depositing lab: Pamela Silver. Publication: Natural and Designed Proteins Inspired by Extremotolerant Organisms Can Form Condensates and Attenuate Apoptosis in Human Cells. Veling MT, Nguyen DT, Thadani NN, Oster ME, Rollins NJ, Brock KP, Bethel NP, Lim S, Baker D, Way JC, Marks DS, Chang RL, Silver PA. ACS Synth Biol. 2022 Mar 18;11(3):1292-1302. doi: 10.1021/acssynbio.1c00572. Epub 2022 Feb 18. PubMed 35176859.
Backbone
  Vector backbone: YK 02
  Vector type: Mammalian Expression
Growth in bacteria
  Bacterial resistance: Ampicillin, 100 μg/mL
  Growth temperature: 37°C
  Growth strain: DH5alpha
  Copy number: High Copy
Gene/Insert
  Gene/Insert name: CAHS3_HYPDU
  Species: H. dujardini
  Insert size (bp): 711
  Cloning method: Gibson Cloning
Terms and licenses: Academic/Nonprofit Terms; Industry Terms: Not Available to Industry
Depositor comments: This is one of the top performing targets in our apoptosis assay (it protected from apoptosis). See supplemental table 2 in our paper to see its performance in our assay. The negative control for this assay is pSecTag2 B which can be obtained from Thermo here https://www.thermofisher.com/order/catalog/product/V90020
How to cite: pST_CAHS3_HYPDU (pBS0333) was a gift from Pamela Silver (Addgene plasmid # 185179 ; http://n2t.net/addgene:185179 ; RRID:Addgene_185179)
